>Addgene plasmid #156569 | pD649-HAsp-CD27-Fc(DAPA)-AviTag-6xHis | addgene full sequence | sequence record 368740 | Addgene NGS Result
CCGATATACTATGCCGATGATTAATTGTCAACACGTGCTGATCAGATCCGAAAATGGATATACAAGCTCC
CGGGAGCTTTTTGCAAAAGCCTAGGCCTCCAAAAAAGCCTCCTCACTACTTCTGGAATAGCTCAGAGGCA
GAGGCGGCCTCGGCCTCTGCATAAATAAAAAAAATTAGTCAGCCATGGGGCGGAGAATGGGCGGAACTGG
GCGGAGTTAGGGGCGGGATGGGCGGAGTTAGGGGCGGGACTATGGTTGCTGACTAATTGAGATGCATGCT
TTGCATACTTCTGCCTGCTGGGGAGCCTGGGGACTTTCCACACCTGGTTGCTGACTAATTGAGATGCATG
CTTTGCATACTTCTGCCTGCTGGGGAGCCTGGGGACTTTCCACACCCTAACTGACACACATTCCACAGAA
TTAATTCGCGTTAAATTTTTGTTAAATCAGCTCATTTTTTAACCAATAGGCCGAAATCGGCAAAATCCCT
TATAAATCAAAAGAATAGACCGAGATAGGGTTGAGTGTTGTGATGCAATTTCCTCATTTTATTAGGAAAG
GACAGTGGGAGTGGCACCTTCCAGGGTCAAGGAAGGCACGGGGGAGGGGCAAACAACAGATGGCTGGCAA
CTAGAAGGCACAGTCGAGGCTGATTTTCTCTATCTATTTATTTTACTACTCAAGACTATCTTGCAAAGTA
GAAGAACCCTGTCTGCAGTATGACGACCGTGTATACCCGATTGGCTTACCGGGTAACGCGTTGTGCCAGT
GACTACAGGCCGGCCTTAGTGGTGATGGTGGTGGTGTTCATGCCACTCAATCTTCTGAGCCTCGAAAATA
TCATTAAGACCGCTGCCGCCGGGGCTCAGGCTCAGGGACTTCTGGGTGTAGTGGTTGTGCAGGGCCTCGT
GCATCACGCTGCAGCTGAACACGTTGCCCTGCTGCCACCTGGACTTGTCCACGGTCAGCTTGCTGTACAG
GAAGAAGCTGCCGTCGCTGTCCAGCACTGGGGGGGTGGTCTTGTAGTTGTTCTCGGGCTGGCCGTTGCTC
TCCCACTCCACGGCGATATCGCTGGGGTAGAAGCCCTTCACCAGACAGGTCAGGGACACCTGGTTCTTGG
TCATCTCCTCCCGGCTGGGGGGCAGGGTGTACACCTGGGGCTCCCGTGGCTGGCCCTTGGCCTTGCTGAT
TGTCTTTTCGATTGGGGCAGCCAGGGCCTTGTTGGAGACTTTGCACTTGTATTCTTTGCCGTTCAGCCAG
TCCTGGTGCAGCACGGTCAGCACGGACACCACCCTGTAGGTGCTGTTGTACTGCTCCTCTCTGGGCTTGG
TCTTGGCGTTGTGCACCTCCACGCCGTCCACGTACCAGTTGAACTTCACCTCTGGGTCCTCGTGGGACAC
GGCCACCACCACGCAGGTCACCTCGGGGGTCCTGCTGATCATCAGGGTGTCCTTGGGCTTGGGGGGGAAC
AGGAACACGGAAGGCCCTCCCAGCAGTTCTGGAGCTGGGCAGGGGGGGCAGGTGTGGGTCTTGTCGCCGC
CCGGCGCGCCTCTGATGAAGTCGCTGCTGCACAGGCTTCTCTGTGGAGGCCAATGGGTGCTCAGTGTTCT
GGCAGGCAGCTGTCTAAAGTCGGCCAGGGTCTGCATATGTCCGGCTGTTCTGGCTTCCAGCATCTCGGAC
ACGTAGGGCAGATGTGTAGGCTGAGGATGAGGAGACAGGGC
[342 nt withheld, positions 1722-2063]
TGCGGCGGCCGCAGCGAACACCAGGCAGAAGATGTAGCTCAGGGCAATGATGGTCTTCATGGTGGCGCTA
GCAGGCGCGTTTTCGATAGAACCGAGGTGCAGTTGGACCTGGGAGTGGACACCTGTGGAGAGAAAGGCAA
AGTGGATGTTATTCTATAGTGTCACCTAAATCGTATGTGTATGATACATAAGGTTATGTATTAATTGTAG
CCGCGTTCTAACGAAGCCAAGGGGGTGGGCCTATAGACTCTATAGGCGGTACTTACGTCACTCTTGGCAC
GGGGAATCCGCGTTCCAATGCACCGTTCCCGGCCGCGGAGGCTGGATCGGTCCCGGTGTCTTCTATGGAG
GTCAAAACAGCGTGGATGGCGTCTCCAGGCGATCTGACGGTTCACTAAACGAGCTCTGCTTATATAGACC
TCCCACCGTACACGCCTACCGCCCATTTGCGTCAATGGGGCGGAGTTGTTACGACATTTTGGAAAGTCCC
GTTGATTTTGGTGCCAAAACAAACTCCCATTGACGTCAATGGGGTGGAGACTTGGAAATCCCCGTGAGTC
AAACCGCTATCCACGCCCATTGATGTACTGCCAAAACCGCATCACCATGGTAATAGCGATGACTAATACG
TAGATGTACTGCCAAGTAGGAAAGTCCCATAAGGTCATGTACTGGGCATAATGCCAGGCGGGCCATTTAC
CGTCATTGACGTCAATAGGGGGCGTACTTGGCATATGATACACTTGATGTACTGCCAAGTGGGCAGTTTA
CCGTAAATACTCCACCCATTGACGTCAATGGAAAGTCCCTATTGGCGTTACTATGGGAACATACGTCATT
ATTGACGTCAATGGGCGGGGGTCGTTGGGCGGTCAGCCAGGCGGGCCATTTACCGTAAGTTATGTAACGC
GGAACTCCATATATGGGCTATGAACTAATGACCCCGTAATTGATTACTATTAATAACTAGTCAATAATCA
ATGCCAACATGGCGGTCATATTGGACATGAGCCAATATAAATGTACATATTATGATATAGATACAACGTA
TGCAATGGCCAATAGCCAATATTGATTTATGCTATATAACCAATGAATAATATGGCTAATGGCCAATATT
GAGTCAACGCCACTGTGCATGAAGCTCGTAATTGTTATCCGCTCACAATTAAGGGCGACACAAAATTTAT
TCTAAATGATAATAAATACTGATAACATCTTATAGTTTGTATTATATTTTGTATTATCGTTGACATGTAT
AATTTTGATATCAAAAACTGATTTTCCCTTTATTATTTTCGAGATTTATTTTCTTAATTCTCTTTAACAA
ACTAGAAATATTGTATATACAAAAAATCATAAATAATAGATGAATAGTTTAATTATAGGTGTTCATCAAT
CGAAAAAGCAACGTATCTTATTTAAAGTGCGTTGCTTTTTTCTCATTTATAAGGTTAAATAATTCTCATA
TATCAAGCAAAGTGACAGGCGCCCTTAAATATTCTGACAAATGCTCTTTCCCTAAACTCCCCCCATAAAA
AAACCCGCCGAAGCGGGTTTTTACGTTATTTGCGGATTAACGATTACTCGTTATCAGAACCGCCCAGGGG
GCCCGAGCTTAAGACTGGCCGTCGTTTTACAACACAGAAAGAGTTTGTAGAAACGCAAAAAGGCCATCCG
TCAGGGGCCTTCTGCTTAGTTTGATGCCTGGCAGTTCCCTACTCTCGCCTTCCGCTTCCTCGCTCACTGA
CTCGCTGCGCTCGGTCGTTCGGCTGCGGCGAGCGGTATCAGCTCACTCAAAGGCGGTAATACGGTTATCC
ACAGAATCAGGGGATAACGCAGGAAAGAACATGTGAGCAAAAGGCCAGCAAAAGGCCAGGAACCGTAAAA
AGGCCGCGTTGCTGGCGTTTTTCCATAGGCTCCGCCCCCCTGACGAGCATCACAAAAATCGACGCTCAAG
TCAGAGGTGGCGAAACCCGACAGGACTATAAAGATACCAGGCGTTTCCCCCTGGAAGCTCCCTCGTGCGC
TCTCCTGTTCCGACCCTGCCGCTTACCGGATACCTGTCCGCCTTTCTCCCTTCGGGAAGCGTGGCGCTTT
CTCATAGCTCACGCTGTAGGTATCTCAGTTCGGTGTAGGTCGTTCGCTCCAAGCTGGGCTGTGTGCACGA
ACCCCCCGTTCAGCCCGACCGCTGCGCCTTATCCGGTAACTATCGTCTTGAGTCCAACCCGGTAAGACAC
GACTTATCGCCACTGGCAGCAGCCACTGGTAACAGGATTAGCAGAGCGAGGTATGTAGGCGGTGCTACAG
AGTTCTTGAAGTGGTGGGCTAACTACGGCTACACTAGAAGAACAGTATTTGGTATCTGCGCTCTGCTGAA
GCCAGTTACCTTCGGAAAAAGAGTTGGTAGCTCTTGATCCGGCAAACAAACCACCGCTGGTAGCGGTGGT
TTTTTTGTTTGCAAGCAGCAGATTACGCGCAGAAAAAAAGGATCTCAAGAAGATCCTTTGATCTTTTCTA
CGGGGTCTGACGCTCAGTGGAACGACGCGCGCGTAACTCACGTTAAGGGATTTTGGTCATGAGCAAGGGG
TGTTATGAGCCATATTCAGGTATAAATGGGCTCGCGATAATGTTCAGAATTGGTTAATTGGTTGTAACAC
TGACCCCTATTTGTTTATTTTTCTAAATACATTCAAATATGTATCCGCTCATGAGACAATAACCCTGATA
AATGCTTCAATAATATTGAAAAAGGAAGAATATGAGTATTCAACATTTCCGTGTCGCCCTTATTCCCTTT
TTTGCGGCATTTTGCCTTCCTGTTTTTGCTCACCCAGAAACGCTGGTGAAAGTAAAAGATGCTGAAGATC
AGTTGGGTGCACGAGTGGGTTACATCGAACTGGATCTCAACAGCGGTAAGATCCTTGAGAGTTTTCGCCC
CGAAGAACGTTTTCCAATGATGAGCACTTTTAAAGTTCTGCTATGTGGCGCGGTATTATCCCGTATTGAC
GCCGGGCAAGAGCAACTCGGTCGCCGCATACACTATTCTCAGAATGACTTGGTTGAGTACTCACCAGTCA
CAGAAAAGCATCTTACGGATGGCATGACAGTAAGAGAATTATGCAGTGCTGCCATAACCATGAGTGATAA
CACTGCGGCCAACTTACTTCTGACAACGATCGGAGGACCGAAGGAGCTAACCGCTTTTTTGCACAACATG
GGGGATCATGTAACTCGCCTTGATCGTTGGGAACCGGAGCTGAATGAAGCCATACCAAACGACGAGCGTG
ACACCACGATGCCTGTAGCGATGGCAACAACGTTGCGCAAACTATTAACTGGCGAACTACTTACTCTAGC
TTCCCGGCAACAATTAATAGACTGGATGGAGGCGGATAAAGTTGCAGGACCACTTCTGCGCTCGGCCCTT
CCGGCTGGCTGGTTTATTGCTGATAAATCCGGAGCCGGTGAGCGTGGTTCTCGCGGTATCATCGCAGCGC
TGGGGCCAGATGGTAAGCCCTCCCGTATCGTAGTTATCTACACGACGGGGAGTCAGGCAACTATGGATGA
ACGAAATAGACAGATCGCTGAGATAGGTGCCTCACTGATTAAGCATTGGTAATGACCATGATTACGCCAA
GCTCTAGCTAGAGGTCGACGGTATACAGACATGATAAGATACATTGATGAGTTTGGACAAACCACAACTA
GAATGCAGTGAAAAAAATGCTTTATTTGTGAAATTTGTGATGCTATTGCTTTATTTGTAACCATTATAAG
CTGCAATAAACAAGTTGGGGTGGGCGAAGAACTCCAGCATGAGATCCCCGCGCTGGAGGATCATCCAGCC
GGCGTCCCGGAAAACGATTCCGAAGCCCAACCTTTCATAGAAGGCGGCGGTGGAATCGAAATCTCGTAGC
ACGTGTCAGGCACCGGGCTTGCGGGTCATGCACCAGGTGCGCGGTCCTTCGGGCACCTCGACGTCGGCGG
TGACGGTGAAGCCGAGCCGCTCGTAGAAGGGGAGGTTGCGGGGCGCGGATGTCTCCAGGAAGGCGGGCAC
CCCGGCGCGCTCGGCCGCCTCCACTCCGGGGAGCACGACGGCGCTGCCCAGACCCTTGCCCTGGTGGTCG
GGCGAGACGCCGACGGTGGCCAGGAACCACGCGGGCTCCTTGGGCCGGTGCGGCGCCAGGAGGCCTTCCA
TCTGTTGCTGCGCGGCCAGCCGGGAACCGCTCAACTCGGCCATGCGCGGGCCGATCTCGGCGAACACCGC
CCCCGCTTCGACGCTCTCCGGCGTGGTCCAGACCGCCACCGCGGCGCCGTCGTCCGCGACCCACACCTTG
CCGATGTCGAGCCCGACGCGCGTGAGGAAGAGTTCTTGCAGCTCGGTGACCCGCTCGATGTGGCGGTCCG
GATCGACGGTGTGGCGCGTGGCGGGGTAGTCGGCGAACGCGGCGGCGAGGGTGCGTACGGCCCTGGGGAC
GTCGTCGCGGGTGGCGAGGCGCACCGTGGGCTTGTACTCGGTCATGGTTTAGTTCCTCACCTTGTCGTAT
TATACTATG
Features (pLannotate 1.2.2; 21 found; start..end, strand, type, name):
     80..409     -  promoter       SV40 promoter: SV40 enhancer and early promoter
    423..531     -  rep_origin     f1 ori (fragment): f1 bacteriophage origin of replication; arrow indicates direction of (+) strand synthesis
    532..643     -  polyA_signal   bGH poly(A) signal: bovine growth hormone polyadenylation signal
    858..1535    -  CDS            IGHG1 (fragment): IGHG1_HUMAN - Experimental evidence at protein level: Swiss-Prot protein existence level 1. Constant region of immunoglobulin heavy chains. Immunoglobulins, also known as antibodies, are membrane-bound or secreted glycoproteins produced by B lymphocytes. In the recognition phase of humoral immunity, the membrane-bound immunoglobulins serve as receptors which, upon binding of a specific antigen, trigger the clonal expansion and differentiation of B lymphocytes into immunoglobulins- secreting plasma cells. Secreted immunoglobulins mediate the effector phase of humoral immunity, which results in
   1551..2069    -  CDS            CD27 (fragment) (sequence partly withheld): CD27_HUMAN - Also known as TNFRSF7. Experimental evidence at protein level: Swiss-Prot protein existence level 1. Receptor for CD70/CD27L. May play a role in survival of activated T-cells. May play a role in apoptosis through association with SIVA1. From Homo sapiens (Human).
   2175..2212    -  CDS            IgH signal sequence (fragment): signal sequence from the mouse immunoglobulin heavy chain variable region
   2216..2234    -  promoter       SP6 promoter: promoter for bacteriophage SP6 RNA polymerase
   2286..2329    -  intron         CMV intron (fragment): modified intron A from human cytomegalovirus
   2465..2668    -  promoter       CMV promoter: human cytomegalovirus (CMV) immediate early promoter
   2669..2972    -  enhancer       CMV enhancer: human cytomegalovirus immediate early enhancer
   3215..3231    -  protein_bind   lac operator: The lac repressor binds to the lac operator to inhibit transcription in E. coli. This inhibition can be relieved by adding lactose or isopropyl-β-D-thiogalactopyranoside (IPTG). lac repressor encoded by lacI
   3687..3706    +  CDS            lacZα (fragment): LacZα fragment of β-galactosidase; lacZ fragment
   3731..3748    -  terminator     rrnB T2 terminator (fragment): transcription terminator T2 from the E. coli rrnB gene
   3973..4561    -  rep_origin     ori: high-copy-number ColE1/pMB1/pBR322/pUC origin of replication
   4672..4696    +  CDS            KanR (fragment): aminoglycoside phosphotransferase; aph(3')-Ia; confers resistance to kanamycin
   4726..4822    +  promoter       AmpR promoter (fragment): bla
   4825..5685    +  CDS            AmpR: β-lactamase; bla; confers resistance to ampicillin, carbenicillin, and related antibiotics
   5738..5859    -  polyA_signal   SV40 poly(A) signal: SV40 polyadenylation signal
   5854..5979    -  CDS            ble (fragment): BLE_KLEPN - Experimental evidence at protein level: Swiss-Prot protein existence level 1. Binding protein with a strong affinity to the bleomycin family of antibiotics. Binds to CL990; an antimitotic-antibiotic compound. From Klebsiella pneumoniae.
   5989..6588    -  CDS            PuroR (fragment): puromycin N-acetyltransferase; pac from Streptomyces; confers resistance to puromycin
   6607..32      -  promoter       EM7 promoter (across the origin): synthetic bacterial promoter&nbsp
