[The description below was written by a language model from this plasmid's Addgene catalogue record and pLannotate feature annotations shown in this document.]
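Description:
pD649-HAsp-CD27-Fc(DAPA)-AviTag-6xHis is a mammalian expression plasmid built on the pD649 backbone for producing a secreted, soluble form of the human CD27 (TNFRSF7) extracellular domain. In bacteria it is maintained as a high-copy plasmid through a ColE1/pUC-type origin and selected with ampicillin via a full-length β-lactamase gene. The sequenced record is 6,622 nt, consistent with the stated backbone plus a 516 bp insert.

The expression cassette is driven by the CMV immediate-early enhancer and promoter. These are followed by a fragment of CMV intron A and an SP6 promoter, which would allow in vitro transcription and also serves as a sequencing primer site. A leader peptide directs the product into the secretory pathway. The plasmid name calls it HAsp, whereas the automated annotation matches a fragment of a mouse immunoglobulin heavy-chain signal sequence in this region. The CD27 ectodomain sits between retained restriction sites, so ectodomains can be exchanged across the collection. It is fused at its C terminus to a human IgG1 Fc carrying the D265A and P329A (DAPA) substitutions, generally used to reduce Fc effector binding. An AviTag for site-specific biotinylation and a 6xHis tag for metal-affinity purification follow, although neither tag is called in the feature table. The transcript ends at a bGH polyadenylation signal.

A second cassette places a puromycin N-acetyltransferase sequence, annotated as a fragment, under SV40 and EM7 promoters with an SV40 poly(A) signal, which suggests a puromycin selection option in mammalian cells, though the record does not list one. Other annotated fragments (f1 ori, ble, KanR, lacZα) appear to be backbone remnants. The depositor notes that some plasmids in this series may carry an IS4-like transposase upstream of the CMV promoter, but none is annotated here. The construct belongs to a collection used to map extracellular protein–protein interactions among human cell-surface proteins.
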