Addgene plasmid #156569: pD649-HAsp-CD27-Fc(DAPA)-AviTag-6xHis
Purpose: Mammalian expression of cell-surface protein extracellular domain fused to Fc(DAPA)-Avi-6xHis. Protein is secreted from cells.
Depositing lab: Chris Garcia. Depositing organization: Stanford University. Publication: A Human IgSF Cell-Surface Interactome Reveals a Complex Network of Protein-Protein Interactions. Wojtowicz WM, Vielmetter J, Fernandes RA, Siepe DH, Eastman CL, Chisholm GB, Cox S, Klock H, Anderson PW, Rue SM, Miller JJ, Glaser SM, Bragstad ML, Vance J, Lam AW, Lesley SA, Zinn K, Garcia KC. Cell. 2020 Aug 20;182(4):1027-1043.e17. doi: 10.1016/j.cell.2020.07.025. PubMed 32822567.
Backbone
  Vector backbone: pD649
  Backbone size w/o insert (bp): 6106
  Vector type: Mammalian Expression
Growth in bacteria
  Bacterial resistance: Ampicillin, 100 μg/mL
  Growth temperature: 37°C
  Growth strain: DH5alpha
  Copy number: High Copy
Gene/Insert
  Gene/Insert name: CD27
  Species: H. sapiens (human)
  Insert size (bp): 516
  Mutation: Fc region of human IgG contains D265A and P329A mutations (DAPA)
  Entrez Gene: CD27 (a.k.a. S152, S152. LPFS2, T14, TNFRSF7, Tp55)
  Promoter: CMV/SP6
  Tag / fusion protein: Fc(DAPA)-AviTag-6xHis (C terminal on backbone)
  Cloning method: Restriction Enzyme; 5′ cloning site GCGGCCGC (not destroyed); 3′ cloning site GGCGCGCC (not destroyed)
  Sequencing primers: 5′ ATTTAGGTGACACTATAG; 3′ CACGTACCAGTTGAACTTCACC
Resource information
  A portion of this plasmid was derived from a plasmid made by: synthesis by ThermoFisher
Terms and licenses: Academic/Nonprofit Terms; Industry Terms: Not Available to Industry
Depositor comments: Some plasmids in this collection may have an IS4-like element ISVsa5 family transposase upstream of the CMV promoter.
How to cite: pD649-HAsp-CD27-Fc(DAPA)-AviTag-6xHis was a gift from Chris Garcia (Addgene plasmid # 156569 ; http://n2t.net/addgene:156569 ; RRID:Addgene_156569)
